>Addgene plasmid #159108 | pHOT-P2Y2R | addgene full sequence | sequence record 318664 | Addgene NGS Result
TAGTAAATTGTCCGCTAAATTCTGGCCGTTTTTGGCTTTTTTGTTAGACGAAGCTTGGGCTGCAGGTCCG
ATCCACCGGTCGCCACCATGGTGAGCAAGGGCGAGGAGGATAACATGGCCATCATCAAGGAGTTCATGCG
CTTCAAGGTGCACATGGAGGGCTCCGTGAACGGCCACGAGTTCGAGATCGAGGGCGAGGGCGAGGGCCGC
CCCTACGAGGGCACCCAGACCGCCAAGCTGAAGGTGACCAAGGGTGGCCCCCTGCCCTTCGCCTGGGACA
TCCTGTCCCCTCAGTTCATGTACGGCTCCAAGGCCTACGTGAAGCACCCCGCCGACATCCCCGACTACTT
GAAGCTGTCCTTCCCCGAGGGCTTCAAGTGGGAGCGCGTGATGAACTTCGAGGACGGCGGCGTGGTGACC
GTGACCCAGGACTCCTCCCTGCAGGACGGCGAGTTCATCTACAAGGTGAAGCTGCGCGGCACCAACTTCC
CCTCCGACGGCCCCGTAATGCAGAAGAAGACCATGGGCTGGGAGGCCTCCTCCGAGCGGATGTACCCCGA
GGACGGCGCCCTGAAGGGCGAGATCAAGCAGAGGCTGAAGCTGAAGGACGGCGGCCACTACGACGCTGAG
GTCAAGACCACCTACAAGGCCAAGAAGCCCGTGCAGCTGCCCGGCGCCTACAACGTCAACATCAAGTTGG
ACATCACCTCCCACAACGAGGACTACACCATCGTGGAACAGTACGAACGCGCCGAGGGCCGCCACTCCAC
CGGCGGCATGGACGAGCTGTACAAGGGATCTGGAGCAACAAACTTCTCACTACTCAAACAAGCAGGTGAC
GTGGAGGAGAATCCCGGGCCTTCTAGAGGATCCGGCTCCGGCGAGGGCAGGGGAAGTCTACTAACATGCG
GGGACGTGGAGGAAAATCCCGGCCCAGGCATGGCAGCAGACCTGGGCCCCTGGAATGACACCATCAATGG
CACCTGGGATGGGGATGAGCTGGGCTACAGGTGCCGCTTCAACGAGGACTTCAAGTACGTGCTGCTGCCT
GTGTCCTACGGCGTGGTGTGCGTGCTTGGGCTGTGTCTGAACGCCGTGGCGCTCTACATCTTCTTGTGCC
GCCTCAAGACCTGGAATGCGTCCACCACATATATGTTCCACCTGGCTGTGTCTGATGCACTGTATGCGGC
CTCCCTGCCGCTGCTGGTCTATTACTACGCCCGCGGCGACCACTGGCCCTTCAGCACGGTGCTCTGCAAG
CTGGTGCGCTTCCTCTTCTACACCAACCTTTACTGCAGCATCCTCTTCCTCACCTGCATCAGCGTGCACC
GGTGTCTGGGCGTCTTACGACCTCTGCGCTCCCTGCGCTGGGGCCGGGCCCGCTACGCTCGCCGGGTGGC
CGGGGCCGTGTGGGTGTTGGTGCTGGCCTGCCAGGCCCCCGTGCTCTACTTTGTCACCACCAGCGCGCGC
GGGGGCCGCGTAACCTGCCACGACACCTCGGCACCCGAGCTCTTCAGCCGCTTCGTGGCCTACAGCTCAG
TCATGCTGGGCCTGCTCTTCGCGGTGCCCTTTGCCGTCATCCTTGTCTGTTACGTGCTCATGGCTCGGCG
ACTGCTAAAGCCAGCCTACGGGACCTCGGGCGGCCTGCCTAGGGCCAAGCGCAAGTCCGTGCGCACCATC
GCCGTGGTGCTGGCTGTCTTCGCCCTCTGCTTCCTGCCATTCCACGTCACCCGCACCCTCTACTACTCCT
TCCGCTCGCTGGACCTCAGCTGCCACACCCTCAACGCCATCAACATGGCCTACAAGGTTACCCGGCCGCT
GGCCAGTGCTAACAGTTGCCTTGACCCCGTGCTCTACTTCCTGGCTGGGCAGAGGCTCGTACGCTTTGCC
CGAGATGCCAAGCCACCCACTGGCCCCAGCCCTGCCACCCCGGCTCGCCGCAGGCTGGGCCTGCGCAGAT
CCGACAGAACTGACATGCAGAGGATAGGAGATGTGTTGGGCAGCAGTGAGGACTCTAGGCGGACAGAGTC
CACGCCGGCTGGTAGCGAGAACACTAAGGACATTCGGCTGTAGAACGTTCCGGAGTCGTCGACTCGACAA
TCAACCTCTGGATTACAAAATTTGTGAAAGATTGACTGGTATTCTTAACTATGTTGCTCCTTTTACGCTA
TGTGGATACGCTGCTTTAATGCCTTTGTATCATGCTATTGCTTCCCGTATGGCTTTCATTTTCTCCTCCT
TGTATAAATCCTGGTTGCTGTCTCTTTATGAGGAGTTGTGGCCCGTTGTCAGGCAACGTGGCGTGGTGTG
CACTGTGTTTGCTGACGCAACCCCCACTGGTTGGGGCATTGCCACCACCTGTCAGCTCCTTTCCGGGACT
TTCGCTTTCCCCCTCCCTATTGCCACGGCGGAACTCATCGCCGCCTGCCTTGCCCGCTGCTGGACAGGGG
CTCGGCTGTTGGGCACTGACAATTCCGTGGTGTTGTCGGGGAAGCTGACGTCCTTTCCATGGCTGCTCGC
CTGTGTTGCCACCTGGATTCTGCGCGGGACGTCCTTCTGCTACGTCCCTTCGGCCCTCAATCCAGCGGAC
CTTCCTTCCCGCGGCCTGCTGCCGGCTCTGCGGCCTCTTCCGCATCTTCGCCTTCGCCCTCAGACGAGTC
GGATCTCCCTTTGGGCCGCCTCCCCGCCTGGAATTAATTCGAGCTCGGTACCTTTAAGACCAATGACTTA
CAAGGCAGCTGTAGATCTTAGCCACTTTTTAAAAGAAAAGGGGGGACTGGAAGGGCTACGTAACTCCCAA
CGAAGACAAGATCTGCTTTTTGCTTGTACTGGGTCTCTCTGGTTAGACCAGATCTGAGCCTGGGAGCTCT
CTGGCTAACTAGGGAACCCACTGCTTAAGCCTCAATAAAGCTTGCCTTGAGTGCTTCAAGTAGTGTGTGC
CCGTCTGTTGTGTGACTCTGGTAACTAGAGATCCCTCAGACCCTTTTAGTCAGTGTGGAAAATCTCTAGC
AGTAGTAGTTCATGTCATCTTATTATTCAGTATTTATAACTTGCAAAGAAATGAATATCAGAGAGTGAGA
GGAACTTGTTTATTGCAGCTTATAATGGTTACAAATAAAGCAATAGCATCACAAATTTCACAAATAAAGC
ATTTTTTTCACTGCATTCTAGTTGTGGTTTGTCCAAACTCATCAATGTATCTTATCATGTCTGGCTCTAG
CTATCCCGCCCCTAACTCCGCCCATCCCGCCCCTAACTCCGCCCAGTTCCGCCCATTCTCCGCCCCATGG
CTGACTAATTTTTTTTATTTATGCAGAGGCCGAGGCCGCCTCGGCCTCTGAGCTATTCCAGAAGTAGTGA
GGAGGCTTTTTTGGAGGCCTAGGGACGTACCCAATTCGCCCTATAGTGAGTCGTATTACGCGCGCTCACT
GGCCGTCGTTTTACAACGTCGTGACTGGGAAAACCCTGGCGTTACCCAACTTAATCGCCTTGCAGCACAT
CCCCCTTTCGCCAGCTGGCGTAATAGCGAAGAGGCCCGCACCGATCGCCCTTCCCAACAGTTGCGCAGCC
TGAATGGCGAATGGG
[124 nt withheld, positions 3586-3709]
C
[91 nt withheld, positions 3711-3801]
A
[49 nt withheld, positions 3803-3851]
CCTTTGACGTTGGAGTCCACGTTCTTT
[37 nt withheld, positions 3879-3915]
ACCCTATCTCGGTCTATTCTTTTGATTTATAAGGGATTTTGCCGATTTCGGCCTATTGGTTAAAAAATGA
GCTGATTTAACAAAAATTTAACGCGAATTTTAACAAAATATTAACGCTTACAATTTAGGTGGCACTTTTC
GGGGAAATGTGCGCGGAACCCCTATTTGTTTATTTTTCTAAATACATTCAAATATGTATCCGCTCATGAG
ACAATAACCCTGATAAATGCTTCAATAATATTGAAAAAGGAAGAGTATGAGTATTCAACATTTCCGTGTC
GCCCTTATTCCCTTTTTTGCGGCATTTTGCCTTCCTGTTTTTGCTCACCCAGAAACGCTGGTGAAAGTAA
AAGATGCTGAAGATCAGTTGGGTGCACGAGTGGGTTACATCGAACTGGATCTCAACAGCGGTAAGATCCT
TGAGAGTTTTCGCCCCGAAGAACGTTTTCCAATGATGAGCACTTTTAAAGTTCTGCTATGTGGCGCGGTA
TTATCCCGTATTGACGCCGGGCAAGAGCAACTCGGTCGCCGCATACACTATTCTCAGAATGACTTGGTTG
AGTACTCACCAGTCACAGAAAAGCATCTTACGGATGGCATGACAGTAAGAGAATTATGCAGTGCTGCCAT
AACCATGAGTGATAACACTGCGGCCAACTTACTTCTGACAACGATCGGAGGACCGAAGGAGCTAACCGCT
TTTTTGCACAACATGGGGGATCATGTAACTCGCCTTGATCGTTGGGAACCGGAGCTGAATGAAGCCATAC
CAAACGACGAGCGTGACACCACGATGCCTGTAGCAATGGCAACAACGTTGCGCAAACTATTAACTGGCGA
ACTACTTACTCTAGCTTCCCGGCAACAATTAATAGACTGGATGGAGGCGGATAAAGTTGCAGGACCACTT
CTGCGCTCGGCCCTTCCGGCTGGCTGGTTTATTGCTGATAAATCTGGAGCCGGTGAGCGTGGGTCTCGCG
GTATCATTGCAGCACTGGGGCCAGATGGTAAGCCCTCCCGTATCGTAGTTATCTACACGACGGGGAGTCA
GGCAACTATGGATGAACGAAATAGACAGATCGCTGAGATAGGTGCCTCACTGATTAAGCATTGGTAACTG
TCAGACCAAGTTTACTCATATATACTTTAGATTGATTTAAAACTTCATTTTTAATTTAAAAGGATCTAGG
TGAAGATCCTTTTTGATAATCTCATGACCAAAATCCCTTAACGTGAGTTTTCGTTCCACTGAGCGTCAGA
CCCCGTAGAAAAGATCAAAGGATCTTCTTGAGATCCTTTTTTTCTGCGCGTAATCTGCTGCTTGCAAACA
AAAAAACCACCGCTACCAGCGGTGGTTTGTTTGCCGGATCAAGAGCTACCAACTCTTTTTCCGAAGGTAA
CTGGCTTCAGCAGAGCGCAGATACCAAATACTGTTCTTCTAGTGTAGCCGTAGTTAGGCCACCACTTCAA
GAACTCTGTAGCACCGCCTACATACCTCGCTCTGCTAATCCTGTTACCAGTGGCTGCTGCCAGTGGCGAT
AAGTCGTGTCTTACCGGGTTGGACTCAAGACGATAGTTACCGGATAAGGCGCAGCGGTCGGGCTGAACGG
GGGGTTCGTGCACACAGCCCAGCTTGGAGCGAACGACCTACACCGAACTGAGATACCTACAGCGTGAGCT
ATGAGAAAGCGCCACGCTTCCCGAAGGGAGAAAGGCGGACAGGTATCCGGTAAGCGGCAGGGTCGGAACA
GGAGAGCGCACGAGGGAGCTTCCAGGGGGAAACGCCTGGTATCTTTATAGTCCTGTCGGGTTTCGCCACC
TCTCACTTGAGCGTCGATTTTTGTGATGCTCGTCAGGGGGGCGGAGCCTATGGAAAAACGCCAGCAACGC
GGCCTTTTTACGGTTCCTGGCCTTTTGCTGGCCTTTTGCTCACATGTTCTTTCCTGCGTTATCCCCTGAT
TCTGTGGATAACCGTATTACCGCCTTTGAGTGAGCTGATACCGCTCGCCGCAGCCGAACGACCGAGCGCA
GCGAGTCAGTGAGCGAGGAAGCGGAAGAGCGCCCAATACGCAAACCGCCTCTCCCCGCGCGTTGGCCGAT
TCATTAATGCAGCTGGCACGACAGGTTTCCCGACTGGAAAGCGGGCAGTGAGCGCAACGCAATTAATGTG
AGTTAGCTCACTCATTAGGCACCCCAGGCTTTACACTTTATGCTTCCGGCTCGTATGTTGTGTGGAATTG
TGAGCGGATAACAATTTCACACAGGAAACAGCTATGACCATGATTACGCCAAGCGCGCAATTAACCCTCA
CTAAAGGGAACAAAAGCTGGAGCTGCAAGCTTAATGTAGTCTTATGCAATACTCTTGTAGTCTTGCAACA
TGGTAACGATGAGTTAGCAACATGCCTTACAAGGAGAGAAAAAGCACCGTGCATGCCGATTGGTGGAAGT
AAGGTGGTACGATCGTGCCTTATTAGGAAGGCAACAGACGGGTCTGACATGGATTGGACGAACCACTGAA
TTGCCGCATTGCAGAGATATTGTATTTAAGTGCCTAGCTCGATACATAAACGGGTCTCTCTGGTTAGACC
AGATCTGAGCCTGGGAGCTCTCTGGCTAACTAGGGAACCCACTGCTTAAGCCTCAATAAAGCTTGCCTTG
AGTGCTTCAAGTAGTGTGTGCCCGTCTGTTGTGTGACTCTGGTAACTAGAGATCCCTCAGACCCTTTTAG
TCAGTGTGGAAAATCTCTAGCAGTGGCGCCCGAACAGGGACTTGAAAGCGAAAGGGAAACCAGAGGAGCT
CTCTCGACGCAGGACTCGGCTTGCTGAAGCGCGCACGGCAAGAGGCGAGGGGCGGCGACTGGTGAGTACG
CCAAAAATTTTGACTAGCGGAGGCTAGAAGGAGAGAGATGGGTGCGAGAGCGTCAGTATTAAGCGGGGGA
GAATTAGATCGCGATGGGAAAAAATTCGGTTAAGGCCAGGGGGAAAGAAAAAATATAAATTAAAACATAT
AGTATGGGCAAGCAGGGAGCTAGAACGATTCGCAGTTAATCCTGGCCTGTTAGAAACATCAGAAGGCTGT
AGACAAATACTGGGACAGCTACAACCATCCCTTCAGACAGGATCAGAAGAACTTAGATCATTATATAATA
CAGTAGCAACCCTCTATTGTGTGCATCAAAGGATAGAGATAAAAGACACCAAGGAAGCTTTAGACAAGAT
AGAGGAAGAGCAAAACAAAAGTAAGACCACCGCACAGCAAGCGGCCGCTGATCTTCAGACCTGGAGGAGG
AGATATGAGGGACAATTGGAGAAGTGAATTATATAAATATAAAGTAGTAAAAATTGAACCATTAGGAGTA
GCACCCACCAAGGCAAAGAGAAGAGTGGTGCAGAGAGAAAAAAGAGCAGTGGGAATAGGAGCTTTGTTCC
TTGGGTTCTTGGGAGCAGCAGGAAGCACTATGGGCGCAGCGTCAATGACGCTGACGGTACAGGCCAGACA
ATTATTGTCTGGTATAGTGCAGCAGCAGAACAATTTGCTGAGGGCTATTGAGGCGCAACAGCATCTGTTG
CAACTCACAGTCTGGGGCATCAAGCAGCTCCAGGCAAGAATCCTGGCTGTGGAAAGATACCTAAAGGATC
AACAGCTCCTGGGGATTTGGGGTTGCTCTGGAAAACTCATTTGCACCACTGCTGTGCCTTGGAATGCTAG
TTGGAGTAATAAATCTCTGGAACAGATTTGGAATCACACGACCTGGATGGAGTGGGACAGAGAAATTAAC
AATTACACAAGCTTAATACACTCCTTAATTGAAGAATCGCAAAACCAGCAAGAAAAGAATGAACAAGAAT
TATTGGAATTAGATAAATGGGCAAGTTTGTGGAATTGGTTTAACATAACAAATTGGCTGTGGTATATAAA
ATTATTCATAATGATAGTAGGAGGCTTGGTAGGTTTAAGAATAGTTTTTGCTGTACTTTCTATAGTGAAT
AGAGTTAGGCAGGGATATTCACCATTATCGTTTCAGACCCACCTCCCAACCCCGAGGGGACCCGACAGGC
CCGAAGGAATAGAAGAAGAAGGTGGAGAGAGAGACAGAGACAGATCCATTCGATTAGTGAACGGATCGGC
ACTGCGTGCGCCAATTCTGCAGACAAATGGCAGTATTCATCCACAATTTTAAAAGAAAAGGGGGGATTGG
GGGGTACAGTGCAGGGGAAAGAATAGTAGACATAATAGCAACAGACATACAAACTAAAGAATTACAAAAA
CAAATTACAAAAATTCAAAATTTTCGGGTTTATTACAGGGACAGCAGAGATCCAGTTTGGTTAATTAACC
CGTGTCGGCTCCAGATCTGGCCTCCGCGCCGGGTTTTGGCGCCTCCCGCGGGCGCCCCCCTCCTCACGGC
GAGCGCTGCCACGTCAGACGAAGGGCGCAGCGAGCGTCCTGATCCTTCCGCCCGGACGCTCAGGACAGCG
GCCCGCTGCTCATAAGACTCGGCCTTAGAACCCCAGTATCAGCAGAAGGACATTTTAGGACGGGACTTGG
GTGACTCTAGGGCACTGGTTTTCTTTCCAGAGAGCGGAACAGGCGAGGAAAAGTAGTCCCTTCTCGGCGA
TTCTGCGGAGGGATCTCCGTGGGGCGGTGAACGCCGATGATTATATAAGGACGCGCCGGGTGTGGCACAG
CTAGTTCCGTCGCAGCCGGGATTTGGGTCGCGGTTCTTGTTTGTGGATCGCTGTGATCGTCACTTGGTGA
GTAGCGGGCTGCTGGGCTGGCCGGGGCTTTCGTGGCCGCCGGGCCGCTCGGTGGGACGGAAGCGTGTGGA
GAGACCGCCAAGGGCTGTAGTCTGGGTCCGCGAGCAAGGTTGCCCTGAACTGGGGGTTGGGGGGAGCGCA
GCAAAATGGCGGCTGTTCCCGAGTCTTGAATGGAAGACGCTTGTGAGGCGGGCTGTGAGGTCGTTGAAAC
AAGGTGGGGGGCATGGTGGGCGGCAAGAACCCAAGGTCTTGAGGCCTTCGCTAATGCGGGAAAGCTCTTA
TTCGGGTGAGATGGGCTGGGGCACCATCTGGGGACCCTGACGTGAAGTTTGTCACTGACTGGAGAACTCG
GTTTGTCGTCTGTTGCGGGGGCGGCAGTTATGGCGGTGCCGTTGGGCAGTGCACCCGTACCTTTGGGAGC
GCGCGCCCTCGTCGTGTCGTGACGTCACCCGTTCTGTTGGCTTATAATGCAGGGTGGGGCCACCTGCCGG
TAGGTGTGCGGTAGGCTTTTCTCCGTCGCAGGACGCAGGGTTCGGGCCTAGGGTAGGCTCTCCTGAATCG
ACAGGCGCCGGACCTCTGGTGAGGGGAGGGATAAGTGAGGCGTCAGTTTCTTTGGTCGGTTTTATGTACC
TATCTTCTTAAGTAGCTGAAGCTCCGGTTTTGAACTATGCGCTCGGGGTTGGCGAGTGTGTTTTGTGAAG
TTTTTTAGGCACCTTTTGAAATGTAATCATTTGGGTCAATATGTAATTTTCAGTGTTAGAC
Features (pLannotate 1.2.2; 27 found; start..end, strand, type, name):
     88..795     +  CDS            mCherry: mCherry is a basic (constitutively fluorescent) red fluorescent protein published in 2004, derived from Discosoma sp.. It is reported to be a very rapidly-maturing monomer with low acid sensitivity.
    883..935     +  CDS            T2A (fragment): 2A peptide from Thosea asigna virus capsid protein Eukaryotic ribosomes fail to insert a peptide bond between the Gly and Pro residues, yielding separate polypeptides.
    940..2070    +  CDS            P2RY2: P2RY2_HUMAN - Also known as P2RU1. Experimental evidence at protein level: Swiss-Prot protein existence level 1. Receptor for ATP and UTP coupled to G-proteins that activate a phosphatidylinositol-calcium second messenger system. The affinity range is UTP = ATP > ATP-gamma-S >> 2-methylthio-ATP = ADP. From Homo sapiens (Human).
   2099..2687    +  misc_feature   WPRE: woodchuck hepatitis virus posttranscriptional regulatory element
   2708..2845    +  CDS            nef (fragment): NEF_HV1LA - Experimental evidence at protein level: Swiss-Prot protein existence level 1. Extracellular Nef protein targets CD4(+) T-lymphocytes for apoptosis by interacting with CXCR4 surface receptors. From Human immunodeficiency virus type 1 group M subtype B (isolate Lai) (HIV-1).
   2831..3011    +  LTR            5' LTR (truncated): truncated 5' long terminal repeat (LTR) from HIV-1
   3083..3204    +  polyA_signal   SV40 poly(A) signal: SV40 polyadenylation signal
   3244..3379    +  rep_origin     SV40 ori: SV40 origin of replication
   3400..3418    -  promoter       T7 promoter: promoter for bacteriophage T7 RNA polymerase
   3426..3581    +  CDS            lacZα (fragment): LacZα fragment of β-galactosidase; lacZ fragment
   3586..4014    +  rep_origin     f1 ori (sequence partly withheld): f1 bacteriophage origin of replication; arrow indicates direction of (+) strand synthesis
   4067..4171    +  promoter       AmpR promoter: bla
   4172..5032    +  CDS            AmpR: β-lactamase; bla; confers resistance to ampicillin, carbenicillin, and related antibiotics
   5203..5791    +  rep_origin     ori: high-copy-number ColE1/pMB1/pBR322/pUC origin of replication
   5974..6066    +  CDS            lacI (fragment): lac repressor; lacI; The lac repressor binds to the lac operator to inhibit transcription in E. coli. This inhibition can be relieved by adding lactose or isopropyl-β-D-thiogalactopyranoside (IPTG).
   6079..6100    +  protein_bind   CAP binding site: CAP binding activates transcription in the presence of cAMP. E. coli catabolite activator protein
   6115..6145    +  promoter       lac promoter: promoter for the E. coli lac operon
   6153..6169    +  protein_bind   lac operator: The lac repressor binds to the lac operator to inhibit transcription in E. coli. This inhibition can be relieved by adding lactose or isopropyl-β-D-thiogalactopyranoside (IPTG). lac repressor encoded by lacI
   6214..6232    +  promoter       T3 promoter: promoter for bacteriophage T3 RNA polymerase
   6260..6486    +  promoter       RSV promoter: Rous sarcoma virus enhancer/promoter
   6487..6667    +  LTR            5' LTR (truncated): truncated 5' long terminal repeat (LTR) from HIV-1
   6714..6839    +  misc_feature   HIV-1 Ψ: packaging signal of human immunodeficiency virus type 1
   6823..7186    +  CDS            HIV-1 gag (fragment): gag protein from human immunodeficiency virus 1; gag
   7332..7565    +  misc_feature   RRE: The Rev response element (RRE) of HIV-1 allows for Rev-dependent mRNA export from the nucleus to the cytoplasm.
   7942..8042    +  CDS            Rev (fragment): human immunodeficiency virus 1 (HIV-1) Rev protein; rev; enhances nuclear export of unspliced and incompletely spliced viral mRNAs
   8092..8209    +  misc_feature   cPPT/CTS: central polypurine tract and central termination sequence of HIV-1
   8274..49      +  promoter       UbC promoter (across the origin): human ubiquitin C promoter
