[The description below was written by a language model from this plasmid's Addgene catalogue record and pLannotate feature annotations shown in this document.]
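Description:
pHOT-P2Y2R is a lentiviral transfer plasmid built on the pUltra-hot backbone for expressing the human P2Y purinoceptor 2 (P2RY2), a G-protein-coupled receptor that responds to extracellular ATP (and UTP) by mobilising Ca2+ from intracellular stores. The receptor cDNA was inserted by Gibson assembly. In bacteria the roughly 9.4 kb plasmid replicates from a high-copy ColE1/pUC-type origin and is selected with ampicillin through the bla gene. An f1 origin, lac promoter/operator remnants and T3/T7 promoters are carried over from the cloning backbone.

The viral portion has the layout of a third-generation vector. An RSV promoter fused to a truncated HIV-1 5' LTR drives genomic RNA synthesis in packaging cells. It is followed by the Ψ packaging signal with a gag fragment, the Rev response element for Rev-dependent nuclear export, and the cPPT/CTS element, which aids nuclear import of the reverse-transcribed genome. The downstream LTR is also annotated as truncated and is followed by an SV40 polyadenylation signal and SV40 origin.

Between these elements, the human ubiquitin C promoter drives a single bicistronic transcript encoding mCherry, a T2A ribosome-skipping peptide and P2RY2. Transduced cells therefore produce the red fluorescent marker and the untagged receptor as separate polypeptides. A WPRE downstream of the coding region enhances transcript stability and expression.

The associated publication concerns ATP release through connexin hemichannels and Ca2+ signalling in the developing cochlea. This is consistent with using the vector to make cells responsive to ATP, with mCherry identifying the transduced cells, although the recorded purpose statement is truncated and does not spell out the application.
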