Addgene plasmid #159108: pHOT-P2Y2R
Purpose: entiviral vector encoding P2Y purinoceptor 2 (P2Y2R), a high affinity G-protein coupled receptor that mobilizes Ca2+ from intracellular stores upon binding extracellular ATP.48,49 By using the Gibson
Depositing lab: Fabio Mammano. Depositing organization: Consiglio Nazionale delle Ricerche (CNR). Publication: Organ-on-chip model shows that ATP release through connexin hemichannels drives spontaneous Ca(2+) signaling in non-sensory cells of the greater epithelial ridge in the developing cochlea. Mazzarda F, D'Elia A, Massari R, De Ninno A, Bertani FR, Businaro L, Ziraldo G, Zorzi V, Nardin C, Peres C, Chiani F, Tettey-Matey A, Raspa M, Scavizzi F, Soluri A, Salvatore AM, Yang J, Mammano F. Lab Chip. 2020 Jul 23. doi: 10.1039/d0lc00427h. PubMed 32700707.
Backbone
  Vector backbone: pultra-hot
  Vector type: Lentiviral
Growth in bacteria
  Bacterial resistance: Ampicillin, 100 μg/mL
  Growth temperature: 37°C
  Growth strain: NEB Stable
  Copy number: Unknown
Gene/Insert
  Gene/Insert name: P2Y2R
  Species: H. sapiens (human)
  Promoter: UBC
  Cloning method: Gibson Cloning
  Sequencing primers: 5′ CCAGGTGCCATTGATGGTGTCATT; 3′ TAGAAGATGTGTTGGGCAGCAGTG
Resource information
  A portion of this plasmid was derived from a plasmid made by: P2Y2R complementary DNA was a gift of Dr. Marta Fumagalli, University of Milan, Department of Pharmacological and Biomolecular Sciences, Laboratory of Molecular and Cellular Pharmacology of Purinergic Transmission. Address: Via Balzaretti, 9/11/13 - 20133 MILANO (MI), Italy.
Terms and licenses: Academic/Nonprofit Terms; Industry Terms: Not Available to Industry
How to cite: pHOT-P2Y2R was a gift from Fabio Mammano (Addgene plasmid # 159108 ; http://n2t.net/addgene:159108 ; RRID:Addgene_159108)
