>Addgene plasmid #159108 | pHOT-P2Y2R | depositor partial sequence | sequence record 307242 | wpre
AGGCACAATGGCGGGACGAAGTTCACGCCGGCTGGTAGCGAGAACACTAAGGACATTCGGCTGTAGAACG
TTCCGGAGTCGTCCACTCGACAATCAACCTCTGGATTACAAAATTTGTGAAAGATTGACTGGTATTCTTA
ACTATGTTGCTCCTTTTACGCTATGTGGATACGCTGCTTTAATGCCTTTGTATCATGCTATTGCTTCCCG
TATGGCTTTCATTTTCTCCTCCTTGTATAAATCCTGGTTGCTGTCTCTTTATGAGGAGTTGTGGCCCGTT
GTCAGGCAACGTGGCGTGGTGTGCACTGTGTTTGCTGACGCAACCCCCACTGGTTGGGGCATTGCCACCA
CCTGTCAGCTCCTTTCCGGGACTTTCGCTTTCCCCCTCCCTATTGCCACGGCGGAACTCATCGCCGCCTG
CCTTGCCCGCTGCTGGACAGGGGCTCGGCTGTTGGGCACTGACAATTCCGTGGTGTTGTCGGGGAAGCTG
ACGTCCTTTCCATGGCTGCTCGCCTGTGTTGCCACCTGGATTCTGCGCGGGACGTCCTTCTGCTACGTCC
CTTCGGCCCTCAATCCAGCGGACCTTCCTTCCCGCGGCCTGCTGCCGGGCTCTGCGGCCTCTTCCGCCTC
TTCGCCTTCGCCCTCAGACGAGTCGGATCTCCCTTTGGGCCGCCTCCCCGCCTGGAATTAATTCGAGCTC
GGTACCTTTAAGACCAATGACTTACAAGGCAGCTGTAGATCTTAGCCACTTTTTAAAAGAAAAGGGGGGA
CTGGAAAGGGCTACGTAACTCCCAACGAAGACAAGATCTGCTTTTTTGCTTGTACTGGGTCTCTCTGGTT
AGACCAGATCTGAGCCTGGGGAGCTCTCTGGCTAACTAGGGGAACCCACTGCTTAAGCCTCAATAAAGCT
TGCCTTGAGTGCTTCAAGTAATGGTGTGCCCGTCTGTTGGGGGGACTCTGGTAACTAGAGATCCCTCCAG
ACCCTTTTAGTCCGGGTGGGGAAAAATTCTCCAAGCAGAAGAAGTTCAGGGCACCTTATTATTC
