>Addgene plasmid #159108 | pHOT-P2Y2R | depositor partial sequence | sequence record 307243 | pHOT-P2Y2R sequence 1260 bps
ACCGGGGATATAACAGGAGGAGAAATGAAAGCCATACGGGAAGCAATAGCATGATACAAAGGCATTAAAG
CAGCGTATCCACATAGCGTAAAAGGAGCAACATAGTTAAGAATACCAGTCAATCTTTCACAAATTTTGTA
ATCCAGAGGTTGATTGTCGAGTCGACGACTCCGGAACGTTCTACAGCCGAATGTCCTTAGTGTTCTCGCT
ACCAGCCGGCGTGGACTCTGTCCGCCTAGAGTCCTCACTGCTGCCCAACACATCTCCTATCCTCTGCATG
TCAGTTCTGTCGGATCTGCGCAGGCCCAGCCTGCGGCGAGCCGGGGTGGCAGGGCTGGGGCCAGTGGGTG
GCTTGGCATCTCGGGCAAAGCGTACGAGCCTCTGCCCAGCCAGGAAGTAGAGCACGGGGTCAAGGCAACT
GTTAGCACTGGCCAGCGGCCGGGTAACCTTGTAGGCCATGTTGATGGCGTTGAGGGTGTGGCAGCTGAGG
TCCAGCGAGCGGAAGGAGTAGTAGAGGGTGCGGGTGACGTGGAATGGCAGGAAGCAGAGGGCGAAGACAG
CCAGCACCACGGCGATGGTGCGCACGGACTTGCGCTTGGCCCTAGGCAGGCCGCCCGAGGTCCCGTAGGC
TGGCTTTAGCAGTCGCCGAGCCATGAGCACGTAACAGACAAGGATGACGGCAAAGGGCACCGCGAAGAGC
AGGCCCAGCATGACTGAGCTGTAGGCCACGAAGCGGCTGAAGAGCTCGGGTGCCGAGGTGTCGTGGCAGG
TTACGCGGCCCCCGCGCGCGCTGGTGGTGACAAAGTAGAGCACGGGGGCCTGGCAGGCCAGCACCAACAC
CCACACGGCCCCGGCCACCCGGCGAGCGTAGCGGGCCCGGCCCCAGCGCAGGGAGCGCAGAGGTCGTAAG
ACGCCCAGACACCGGTGCACGCTGATGCAGGTGAGGAAAAGGATGCTGCAGTAAAGGTTGGTGTAAAAGA
GGAAGCGCACCAGCTTGCAAAGCACCGTGCTGAAGGGCCAATGGTCGCCGCGGGCGTAATATTAGACCAG
CACCGGCAGGGGAGGCCGCATACAGTGCATCAAAACCAGCCCAGGTGGAACATTATGTGGGTGGACGCTT
TCCAGGTCTTGAGGCGGCCCAAAAAAAATGTAAACGCCACGGGGTTCAAAACAAGCCCAAGCCGCCACAC
ACCCCGTTAGGAAAAAGGGGCAAACCCGTACTTTAAATCCTCTGTTAGAGGGCCCTTTGACCCCCCTTAC
